Addgene plasmid #168952: pEntry_HCoV-229E-nsp1
Purpose: Gateway-compatible Entry vector
Depositing lab: Pascal Falter-Braun. Depositing organization: Helmholtz Munich. Publication: A resource of human coronavirus protein-coding sequences in a flexible, multipurpose Gateway Entry clone collection. Weller B, Lin CW, Pogoutse O, Sauer M, Marin-de la Rosa N, Strobel A, Young V, Knapp JJ, Rayhan A, Falter C, Kim DK, Roth FP, Falter-Braun P. G3 (Bethesda). 2023 Jul 5;13(7):jkad105. doi: 10.1093/g3journal/jkad105. PubMed 37267226.
Backbone
  Vector backbone: pENTR223.1*SfiI
  Backbone size w/o insert (bp): 2800
  Vector type: Gateway-compatible Entry vector
Growth in bacteria
  Bacterial resistance: Spectinomycin, 50 μg/mL
  Growth temperature: 37°C
  Growth strain: DH5alpha
  Copy number: High Copy
Gene/Insert
  Gene/Insert name: HCoV-229E-nsp1 (alt name: nsp1)
  Species: Other
  Insert size (bp): 333
  Entrez Gene: HCoV229Egp1 (a.k.a. HCoV229Egp1)
  Cloning method: Restriction Enzyme; 5′ cloning site SfiI (unknown if destroyed); 3′ cloning site SfiI (unknown if destroyed)
  Sequencing primers: 5′ M13 uni (-21); 3′ M13 rev (-29)
Resource information
  A portion of this plasmid was derived from a plasmid made by: Synthesized by Twist Bioscience
Terms and licenses: Academic/Nonprofit Terms; Industry Terms: Not Available to Industry
Depositor comments: 5'-linker: SfiI-BamHI-ATG-BamHI (GGCCGTCAaggccaggatccatgggatcc), 3'-linker: PacI-TAA-AsiSI-SfiI (cttaatTAAgacgcgatcgcggcctcatGGGCC).
How to cite: pEntry_HCoV-229E-nsp1 was a gift from Pascal Falter-Braun (Addgene plasmid # 168952 ; http://n2t.net/addgene:168952 ; RRID:Addgene_168952)
