[The description below was written by a language model from this plasmid's Addgene catalogue record and pLannotate feature annotations shown in this document.]
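Description:
pEntry_HCoV-229E-nsp1 is a Gateway-compatible Entry clone built on the pENTR223.1 backbone (SfiI-adapted version, about 2.8 kb without insert) that carries the coding sequence for non-structural protein 1 (nsp1) of human coronavirus 229E. The sequenced plasmid is 3,179 nt. It is propagated in E. coli from a high-copy ColE1/pUC-type origin and selected with spectinomycin through an aadA (SmR) aminoglycoside adenylyltransferase gene. The feature table also picks up short remnants of other elements (fragments of a gentamicin resistance gene, an integron Pc promoter, lacZα and lacI). These are backbone leftovers rather than functional units.

The 333 bp nsp1 insert was made by gene synthesis and cloned by restriction digestion between two SfiI sites. It is not annotated as a feature, but it occupies the interval between the attL1 and attL2 sites, which lie on the reverse strand relative to the numbering of the sequence record. According to the depositor's notes, the 5′ linker contains SfiI and BamHI sites around an ATG start codon, and the 3′ linker provides PacI, a TAA stop codon and AsiSI before the second SfiI site. This suggests the start and stop codons were designed to be removable for tag fusions, although the record does not say so. rrnB T1 and T2 terminators sit outside attL1 and insulate the cassette from read-through transcription, and a T7 promoter lies adjacent to attL2. There is no expression promoter intended to drive the ORF in a target host.

As an Entry clone, the plasmid serves as a donor in LR Clonase reactions that move nsp1 into Gateway Destination vectors of choice. It belongs to a collection of human coronavirus protein-coding sequences intended as a flexible, multipurpose resource.
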