Features (pLannotate 1.2.2; 11 found; start..end, strand, type, name):
    173..229     -  CDS            GmR (fragment): gentamycin acetyltransferase; aacC1; confers resistance to gentamycin
    405..428     -  promoter       Pc promoter (fragment): intI1 (promoter lies within the coding sequence); class 1 integron promoter
    618..636     +  promoter       T7 promoter: promoter for bacteriophage T7 RNA polymerase
    654..752     +  protein_bind   attL2: mutant version of attL; recombination site for the Gateway® LR reaction LR Clonase™
   1146..1242    -  protein_bind   attL1: mutant version of attL; recombination site for the Gateway® LR reaction LR Clonase™
   1258..1294    +  CDS            lacZα (fragment): LacZα fragment of β-galactosidase; lacZ fragment
   1341..1384    -  terminator     rrnB T1 terminator: Escherichia coli rrnB; transcription terminator T1 from the E. coli rrnB gene
   1516..1543    +  terminator     rrnB T2 terminator: transcription terminator T2 from the E. coli rrnB gene
   1598..1690    -  CDS            lacI (fragment): lac repressor; lacI; The lac repressor binds to the lac operator to inhibit transcription in E. coli. This inhibition can be relieved by adding lactose or isopropyl-β-D-thiogalactopyranoside (IPTG).
   1873..2461    -  rep_origin     ori: high-copy-number ColE1/pMB1/pBR322/pUC origin of replication
   2554..166     -  CDS            SmR (across the origin): aminoglycoside adenylyltransferase (Murphy, 1985); aadA; confers resistance to spectinomycin and streptomycin
>Addgene plasmid #168952 | pEntry_HCoV-229E-nsp1 | addgene full sequence | sequence record 472451 | Addgene NGS Result
CGGTCACCGTAACCAGCAAATCAATATCACTGTGTGGCTTCAGGCCGCCATCCACTGCGGAGCCGTACAA
ATGTACGGCCAGCAACGTCGGTTCGAGATGGCGCTCGATGACGCCAACTACCTCTGATAGTTGAGTCGAT
ACTTCGGCGATCACCGCTTCCCTCATAATGTTTAACTTTGTTTTAGGGCGACTGCCCTGCTGCGTAACAT
CGTTGCTGCTCCATAACATCAAACATCGACCCACGGCGTAACGCGCTTGCTGCTTGGATGCCCGAGGCAT
AGACTGTACCCCAAAAAAACAGTCATAACAAGCCATGAAAACCGCCACTGCGCCGTTACCACCGCTGCGT
TCGGTCAAGGTTCTGGACCAGTTGCGTGAGCGCATACGCTACTTGCATTACAGCTTACGAACCGAACAGG
CTTATGTCCACTGGGTTCGTGCCTTCATCCGTTTCCACGGTGTGCGTCACCCGGCAACCTTGGGTAGCAG
CGAAGTCGAGGCATTTCTGTCCTGGCTGGTCTAGAGGAGGCATGATGATATATTTTTATCTTGTGCAATG
TAACATCAGAGATTTTGAGACACGGGCCAGAGCTGCCAGGAAACAGCTATGACCATGTAATACGACTCAC
TATAGGGGATATCAGCTGGATGGCAAATAATGATTTTATTTTGACTGATAGTGACCTGTTCGTTGCAACA
AATTGATGAGCAATTATTTTTTATAATGCCAACTTTGTACAAGAAAGCTGGGCCCATGAGGCCGCGATCG
CGTCTTAATTAAGACCACCACCTCTCTTACCGAAGACAACATCAAATTCCTCCAAAAGGTAATTTGAATT
GGAAAAAACCAACCACCCATGAAGCATAAAAGGACGGTCAGAAAATTTCATTATGTTGCAAAACAACGTC
TGATTGCCATGCAGACCCATAACATATGTATCGTCTGCAATGCCAACGATGCAATCCTGCAAATCTAATG
AAACAAATCGGCATGCCCTAAAACCATTGCTAGCGGCCTCGCTATAACGGCGGACGGCTTGCGCAATAGT
AGAACAGCCATTTGCAGAAATTTCAGAATCACTTGCTACGGCAAGTGTCACACGGTTGCAGGCGGATCCC
ATGGATCCTGGCCTTGACGGCCCTTCTGCTTTTTTGTACAAAGTTGGCATTATAAAAAAGCATTGCTCAT
CAATTTGTTGCAACGAACAGGTCACTATCAGTCAAAATAAAATCATTATTTGGGGCCCGAGCTTAAGACT
GGCCGTCGTTTTACAACGTCGTGACTGGGAAAACATCCATGCTAGCGTTAACGCGAGAGTAGGGAACTGC
CAGGCATCAAATAAAACGAAAGGCTCAGTCGGAAGACTGGGCCTTTCGTTTTATCTGTTGTTTGTCGGTG
AACGCTCTCCTGAGTAGGACAAATCCGCCGGGAGCGGATTTGAACGTTGTGAAGCAACGGCCCGGAGGGT
GGCGGGCAGGACGCCCGCCATAAACTGCCAGGCATCAAACTAAGCAGAAGGCCATCCTGACGGATGGCCT
TTTTGCGTTTCTACAAACTCTTCCTGGCTAGCGGTACGCGTATTAATTGCGTTGCGCTCACTGCCCGCTT
TCCAGTCGGGAAACCTGTCGTGCCAGCTGCATTAATGAATCGGCCAACGCGCGGGGAGAGGCGGTTTGCG
TATTGGGCGCTCTTCCGCTTCCTCGCTCACTGACTCGCTGCGCTCGGTCGTTCGGCTGCGGCGAGCGGTA
TCAGCTCACTCAAAGGCGGTAATACGGTTATCCACAGAATCAGGGGATAACGCAGGAAAGAACATGTGAG
CAAAAGGCCAGCAAAAGGCCAGGAACCGTAAAAAGGCCGCGTTGCTGGCGTTTTTCCATAGGCTCCGCCC
CCCTGACGAGCATCACAAAAATCGACGCTCAAGTCAGAGGTGGCGAAACCCGACAGGACTATAAAGATAC
CAGGCGTTTCCCCCTGGAAGCTCCCTCGTGCGCTCTCCTGTTCCGACCCTGCCGCTTACCGGATACCTGT
CCGCCTTTCTCCCTTCGGGAAGCGTGGCGCTTTCTCATAGCTCACGCTGTAGGTATCTCAGTTCGGTGTA
GGTCGTTCGCTCCAAGCTGGGCTGTGTGCACGAACCCCCCGTTCAGCCCGACCGCTGCGCCTTATCCGGT
AACTATCGTCTTGAGTCCAACCCGGTAAGACACGACTTATCGCCACTGGCAGCAGCCACTGGTAACAGGA
TTAGCAGAGCGAGGTATGTAGGCGGTGCTACAGAGTTCTTGAAGTGGTGGCCTAACTACGGCTACACTAG
AAGAACAGTATTTGGTATCTGCGCTCTGCTGAAGCCAGTTACCTTCGGAAAAAGAGTTGGTAGCTCTTGA
TCCGGCAAACAAACCACCGCTGGTAGCGGTGGTTTTTTTGTTTGCAAGCAGCAGATTACGCGCAGAAAAA
AAGGATCTCAAGAAGATCCTTTGATCTTTTCTACGGGGTCTGACGCTCAGTGGAACGACGCGTAACTCAC
GTTAAGGGATTTTGGTCATGGGTGGCTCGAGGGTTATTTGCCGACTACCTTGGTGATCTCGCCTTTCACG
TAGTGGACAAATTCTTCCAACTGATCTGCGCGCGAGGCCAAGCGATCTTCTTCTTGTCCAAGATAAGCCT
GTCTAGCTTCAAGTATGACGGGCTGATACTGGGCCGGCAGGCGCTCCATTGCCCAGTCGGCAGCGACATC
CTTCGGCGCGATTTTGCCGGTTACTGCGCTGTACCAAATGCGGGACAACGTAAGCACTACATTTCGCTCA
TCGCCAGCCCAGTCGGGCGGCGAGTTCCATAGCGTTAAGGTTTCATTTAGCGCCTCAAATAGATCCTGTT
CAGGAACCGGATCAAAGAGTTCCTCCGCCGCTGGACCTACCAAGGCAACGCTATGTTCTCTTGCTTTTGT
CAGCAAGATAGCCAGATCAATGTCGATCGTGGCTGGCTCGAAGATACCTGCAAGAATGTCATTGCGCTGC
CATTCTCCAAATTGCAGTTCGCGCTTAGCTGGATAACGCCACGGAATGATGTCGTCGTGCACAACAATGG
TGACTTCTACAGCGCGGAGAATCTCGCTCTCTCCAGGGGAAGCCGAAGTTTCCAAAAGGTCGTTGATCAA
AGCTCGCCGCGTTGTTTCATCAAGCCTTA
