>Addgene plasmid #168952 | pEntry_HCoV-229E-nsp1 | depositor partial sequence | sequence record 327468 | gene-specific Insert sequence
GCCTGCAACCGTGTGACACTTGCCGTAGCAAGTGATTCTGAAATTTCTGCAAATGGCTGTTCTACTATTG
CGCAAGCCGTCCGCCGTTATAGCGAGGCCGCTAGCAATGGTTTTAGGGCATGCCGATTTGTTTCATTAGA
TTTGCAGGATTGCATCGTTGGCATTGCAGACGATACATATGTTATGGGTCTGCATGGCAATCAGACGTTG
TTTTGCAACATAATGAAATTTTCTGACCGTCCTTTTATGCTTCATGGGTGGTTGGTTTTTTCCAATTCAA
ATTACCTTTTGGAGGAATTTGATGTTGTCTTCGGTAAGAGAGGTGGTGGT
